>Addgene plasmid #173042 | pAX198 | addgene full sequence | sequence record 347659 | Addgene NGS Result
GGCCAGGAACCGTAAAAAGGCCGCGTTGCTGGCGTTTTTCCATAGGCTCCGCCCCCCTGACGAGCATCAC
AAAAATCGACGCTCAAGTCAGAGGTGGCGAAACCCGACAGGACTATAAAGATACCAGGCGTTTCCCCCTG
GAAGCTCCCTCGTGCGCTCTCCTGTTCCGACCCTGCCGCTTACCGGATACCTGTCCGCCTTTCTCCCTTC
GGGAAGCGTGGCGCTTTCTCATAGCTCACGCTGTAGGTATCTCAGTTCGGTGTAGGTCGTTCGCTCCAAG
CTGGGCTGTGTGCACGAACCCCCCGTTCAGCCCGACCGCTGCGCCTTATCCGGTAACTATCGTCTTGAGT
CCAACCCGGTAAGACACGACTTATCGCCACTGGCAGCAGCCACTGGTAACAGGATTAGCAGAGCGAGGTA
TGTAGGCGGTGCTACAGAGTTCTTGAAGTGGTGGCCTAACTACGGCTACACTAGAAGAACAGTATTTGGT
ATCTGCGCTCTGCTGAAGCCAGTTACCTTCGGAAAAAGAGTTGGTAGCTCTTGATCCGGCAAACAAACCA
CCGCTGGTAGCGGTGGTTTTTTTGTTTGCAAGCAGCAGATTACGCGCAGAAAAAAAGGATCTCAAGAAGA
TCCTTTGATCTTTTCTACGGGGTCTGACGCTCAGTGGAACGAAAACTCACGTTAAGGGATTTTGGTCATG
AGATTATCAAAAAGGATCTTCACCTAGATCCTTTTAAATTAAAAATGAAGTTTTAAATCAATCTAAAGTA
TATATGAGTAAACTTGGTCTGACAGTTACCAATGCTTAATCAGTGAGGCACCTATCTCAGCGATCTGTCT
ATTTCGTTCATCCATAGTTGCCTGACTCCCCGTCGTGTAGATAACTACGATACGGGAGGGCTTACCATCT
GGCCCCAGTGCTGCAATGATACCGCGAGACCCACGCTCACCGGCTCCAGATTTATCAGCAATAAACCAGC
CAGCCGGAAGGGCCGAGCGCAGAAGTGGTCCTGCAACTTTATCCGCCTCCATCCAGTCTATTAATTGTTG
CCGGGAAGCTAGAGTAAGTAGTTCGCCAGTTAATAGTTTGCGCAACGTTGTTGCCATTGCTACAGGCATC
GTGGTGTCACGCTCGTCGTTTGGTATGGCTTCATTCAGCTCCGGTTCCCAACGATCAAGGCGAGTTACAT
GATCCCCCATGTTGTGCAAAAAAGCGGTTAGCTCCTTCGGTCCTCCGATCGTTGTCAGAAGTAAGTTGGC
CGCAGTGTTATCACTCATGGTTATGGCAGCACTGCATAATTCTCTTACTGTCATGCCATCCGTAAGATGC
TTTTCTGTGACTGGTGAGTACTCAACCAAGTCATTCTGAGAATAGTGTATGCGGCGACCGAGTTGCTCTT
GCCCGGCGTCAATACGGGATAATACCGCGCCACATAGCAGAACTTTAAAAGTGCTCATCATTGGAAAACG
TTCTTCGGGGCGAAAACTCTCAAGGATCTTACCGCTGTTGAGATCCAGTTCGATGTAACCCACTCGTGCA
CCCAACTGATCTTCAGCATCTTTTACTTTCACCAGCGTTTCTGGGTGAGCAAAAACAGGAAGGCAAAATG
CCGCAAAAAAGGGAATAAGGGCGACACGGAAATGTTGAATACTCATACTCTTCCTTTTTCAATATTATTG
AAGCATTTATCAGGGTTATTGTCTCATGAGCGGATACATATTTGAATGTATTTAGAAAAATAAACAAATA
GGGGTTCCGCGCACATTTCCCCGAAAAGTGCCACCTGACGTCGACGGATCGGGAGATCTCCCGATCCCCT
ATGGTGCACTCTCAGTACAATCTGCTCTGATGCCGCATAGTTAAGCCAGTATCTGCTCCCTGCTTGTGTG
TTGGAGGTCGCTGAGTAGTGCGCGAGCAAAATTTAAGCTACAACAAGGCAAGGCTTGACCGACAATTGCA
TGAAGAATCTGCTTAGGGTTAGGCGTTTTGCGCTGCTTCGCGATGTACGGGCCAGATATACGCGTTGACA
TTGATTATTGACTAGTTATTAATAGTAATCAATTACGGGGTCATTAGTTCATAGCCCATATATGGAGTTC
CGCGTTACATAACTTACGGTAAATGGCCCGCCTGGCTGACCGCCCAACGACCCCCGCCCATTGACGTCAA
TAATGACGTATGTTCCCATAGTAACGCCAATAGGGACTTTCCATTGACGTCAATGGGTGGAGTATTTACG
GTAAACTGCCCACTTGGCAGTACATCAAGTGTATCATATGCCAAGTACGCCCCCTATTGACGTCAATGAC
GGTAAATGGCCCGCCTGGCATTATGCCCAGTACATGACCTTATGGGACTTTCCTACTTGGCAGTACATCT
ACGTATTAGTCATCGCTATTACCATGGTGATGCGGTTTTGGCAGTACATCAATGGGCGTGGATAGCGGTT
TGACTCACGGGGATTTCCAAGTCTCCACCCCATTGACGTCAATGGGAGTTTGTTTTGGCACCAAAATCAA
CGGGACTTTCCAAAATGTCGTAACAACTCCGCCCCATTGACGCAAATGGGCGGTAGGCGTGTACGGTGGG
AGGTCTATATAAGCAGCGCGTTTTGCCTGTACTGGGTCTCTCTGGTTAGACCAGATCTGAGCCTGGGAGC
TCTCTGGCTAACTAGGGAACCCACTGCTTAAGCCTCAATAAAGCTTGCCTTGAGTGCTTCAAGTAGTGTG
TGCCCGTCTGTTGTGTGACTCTGGTAACTAGAGATCCCTCAGACCCTTTTAGTCAGTGTGGAAAATCTCT
AGCAGTGGCGCCCGAACAGGGACTTGAAAGCGAAAGGGAAACCAGAGGAGCTCTCTCGACGCAGGACTCG
GCTTGCTGAAGCGCGCACGGCAAGAGGCGAGGGGCGGCGACTGGTGAGTACGCCAAAAATTTTGACTAGC
GGAGGCTAGAAGGAGAGAGATGGGTGCGAGAGCGTCAGTATTAAGCGGGGGAGAATTAGATCGCGATGGG
AAAAAATTCGGTTAAGGCCAGGGGGAAAGAAAAAATATAAATTAAAACATATAGTATGGGCAAGCAGGGA
GCTAGAACGATTCGCAGTTAATCCTGGCCTGTTAGAAACATCAGAAGGCTGTAGACAAATACTGGGACAG
CTACAACCATCCCTTCAGACAGGATCAGAAGAACTTAGATCATTATATAATACAGTAGCAACCCTCTATT
GTGTGCATCAAAGGATAGAGATAAAAGACACCAAGGAAGCTTTAGACAAGATAGAGGAAGAGCAAAACAA
AAGTAAGACCACCGCACAGCAAGCGGCCGGCCGCTGATCTTCAGACCTGGAGGAGGAGATATGAGGGACA
ATTGGAGAAGTGAATTATATAAATATAAAGTAGTAAAAATTGAACCATTAGGAGTAGCACCCACCAAGGC
AAAGAGAAGAGTGGTGCAGAGAGAAAAAAGAGCAGTGGGAATAGGAGCTTTGTTCCTTGGGTTCTTGGGA
GCAGCAGGAAGCACTATGGGCGCAGCGTCAATGACGCTGACGGTACAGGCCAGACAATTATTGTCTGGTA
TAGTGCAGCAGCAGAACAATTTGCTGAGGGCTATTGAGGCGCAACAGCATCTGTTGCAACTCACAGTCTG
GGGCATCAAGCAGCTCCAGGCAAGAATCCTGGCTGTGGAAAGATACCTAAAGGATCAACAGCTCCTGGGG
ATTTGGGGTTGCTCTGGAAAACTCATTTGCACCACTGCGGCCGCTTGGAATGCTAGTTGGAGTAATAAAT
CTCTGGAACAGATTTGGAATCACACGACCTGGATGGAGTGGGACAGAGAAATTAACAATTACACAAGCTT
AATACACTCCTTAATTGAAGAATCGCAAAACCAGCAAGAAAAGAATGAACAAGAATTATTGGAATTAGAT
AAATGGGCAAGTTTGTGGAATTGGTTTAACATAACAAATTGGCTGTGGTATATAAAATTATTCATAATGA
TAGTAGGAGGCTTGGTAGGTTTAAGAATAGTTTTTGCTGTACTTTCTATAGTGAATAGAGTTAGGCAGGG
ATATTCACCATTATCGTTTCAGACCCACCTCCCAACCCCGAGGGGACCCGACAGGCCCGAAGGAATAGAA
GAAGAAGGTGGAGAGAGAGACAGAGACAGATCCATTCGATTAGTGAACGGATCGGCACTGCGTGCGCCAA
TTCTGCAGACAAATGGCAGTATTCATCCACAATTTTAAAAGAAAAGGGGGGATTGGGGGGTACAGTGCAG
GGGAAAGAATAGTAGACATAATAGCAACAGACATACAAACTAAAGAATTACAAAAACAAATTACAAAAAT
TCAAAATTTTCGGGTTTATTACAGGGACAGCAGAGATCCAGTTTGGTTAGTACCGGGCCCGCTCTAGAGA
TCCGACGCGCCATCTCTAGGCCCGCGCCGGCCCCCTCGCACGGACTTGTGGGAGAAGCTCGGCTACTCCC
CTGCCCCGGTTAATTTGCATATAATATTTCCTAGTAACTATAGAGGCTTAATGTGCGATAAAAGACAGAT
AATCTGTTCTTTTTAATACTAGCTACATTTTACATGATAGGCTTGGATTTCTATAACTTCGTATAGCATA
CATTATACGAAGTTATAAACAGCACAAAAGGAAACTCACCCTAACTGTAAAGTAATTGTGTGTTTTGAGA
CTATAAGTATCCCTTGGAGAACCACCTTGTTGGACCAGGATGGGCACCACCCGTTTAAGAGCTAAGCTGG
AAACAGCATAGCAAGTTTAAATAAGGCTAGTCCGTTATCAACTTGAAAAAGTGGCACCGAGTCGGTGCTT
TTTTCTCGAGCACTCCTGATGCTGTTATGGGCAACCCTAAGGTGAAGGCTCATGGCAAGAAAGTGCTCGG
TGCCTTTAGTGATGGCCTGGCTCACCTGGACAACCTCAAGGGCACCTTTGCCACACTGAGTGAGCTGCAC
TGTGACAAGCTGCACGTAGATCCTGAGAACTTCAGGCTCCTGGGCAACGTGCTGGTCTGTGTGCTGGCCT
ATCACTTTGGCAAAGAATTCACCCCACCAGTGCAGGCTGCCTATCAGAAAGTGGTGGCTGGTGTGGCTAA
TGCCCTGGCCCACAAGTATCACTAAGCTCGCTTTCTTGCTGTCCAATTTCTATTAAAGGTTCCTTTGTTG
CATGCTACGTGCAGCGGCCGCCTAGGATCCATGCCGATAGCGTTGGTTGAGTGGATAACCGTATTACCGC
CAAGCTTATGCATGTGCCCGTCAGTGGGCAGAGCGCACATCGCCCACAGTCCCCGAGAAGTTGGGGGGAG
GGGTCGGCAATTGAACCGGTGCCTAGAGAAGGTGGCGCGGGGTAAACTGGGAAAGTGATGTCGTGTACTG
GCTCCGCCTTTTTCCCGAGGGTGGGGGAGAACCGTATATAAGTGCAGTAGTCGCCGTGAACGTTCTTTTT
CGCAACGGGTTTGCCGCCAGAACACAGGTAAGTGCCGTGTGTGGTTCCCGCGGGCCTGGCCTCTTTACGG
GTTATGGCCCTTGCGTGCCTTGAATTACTTCCACCTGGCTGCAGTACGTGATTCTTGATCCCGAGCTTCG
GGTTGGAAGTGGGTGGGAGAGTTCGAGGCCTTGCGCTTAAGGAGCCCCTTCGCCTCGTGCTTGAGTTGAG
GCCTGGCCTGGGCGCTGGGGCCGCCGCGTGCGAATCTGGTGGCACCTTCGCGCCTGTCTCGCTGCTTTCG
ATAAGTCTCTAGCCATTTAAAATTTTTGATGACCTGCTGCGACGCTTTTTTTCTGGCAAGATAGTCTTGT
AAATGCGGGCCAAGATCTGCACACTGGTATTTCGGTTTTTGGGGCCGCGGGCGGCGACGGGGCCCGTGCG
TCCCAGCGCACATGTTCGGCGAGGCGGGGCCTGCGAGCGCGGCCACCGAGAATCGGACGGGGGTAGTCTC
AAGCTGGCCGGCCTGCTCTGGTGCCTGGCCTCGCGCCGCCGTGTATCGCCCCGCCCTGGGCGGCAAGGCT
GGCCCGGTCGGCACCAGTTGCGTGAGCGGAAAGATGGCCGCTTCCCGGCCCTGCTGCAGGGAGCTCAAAA
TGGAGGACGCGGCGCTCGGGAGAGCGGGCGGGTGAGTCACCCACACAAAGGAAAAGGGCCTTTCCGTCCT
CAGCCGTCGCTTCATGTGACTCCACGGAGTACCGGGCGCCGTCCAGGCACCTCGATTAGTTCTCGCGCTT
TTGGAGTACGTCGTCTTTAGGTTGGGGGGAGGGGTTTTATGCGATGGAGTTTCCCCACACTGAGTGGGTG
GAGACTGAAGTTAGGCCAGCTTGGCACTTGATGTAATTCTCCTTGGAATTTGCCCTTTTTGAGTTTGGAT
CTTGGTTCATTCTCAAGCCTCAGACAGTGGTTCAAAGTTTTTTTCTTCCATTTCAGGTGTCGTGAGCTAG
CCCACCATGACCGAGTACAAGCCCACGGTGCGCCTCGCCACCCGCGACGACGTCCCCCGGGCCGTACGCA
CCCTCGCCGCCGCGTTCGCCGACTACCCCGCCACGCGCCACACCGTCGACCCGGACCGCCACATCGAGCG
GGTCACCGAGCTGCAAGAACTCTTCCTCACGCGCGTCGGGCTCGACATCGGCAAGGTGTGGGTCGCGGAC
GACGGCGCCGCGGTGGCGGTCTGGACCACGCCGGAGAGCGTCGAAGCGGGGGCGGTGTTCGCCGAGATCG
GCCCGCGCATGGCCGAGTTGAGCGGTTCCCGGCTGGCCGCGCAGCAACAGATGGAAGGCCTCCTGGCGCC
GCACCGGCCCAAGGAGCCCGCGTGGTTCCTGGCCACCGTCGGCGTCTCGCCCGACCACCAGGGCAAGGGT
CTGGGCAGCGCCGTCGTGCTCCCCGGAGTGGAGGCGGCCGAGCGCGCCGGGGTGCCCGCCTTCCTGGAGA
CCTCCGCGCCCCGCAACCTCCCCTTCTACGAGCGGCTCGGCTTCACCGTCACCGCCGACGTCGAGGTGCC
CGAAGGACCGCGCACCTGGTGCATGACCCGCAAGCCCGGTGCCGGATCGGGAGAGGGCAGAGGAAGTCTG
CTAACATGCGGTGACGTCGAGGAGAATCCTGGCCCACCGGTCGCCACCAGCGAGCTGATTAAGGAGAACA
TGCACATGAAGCTGTACATGGAGGGCACCGTGGACAACCATCACTTCAAGTGCACATCCGAGGGCGAAGG
CAAGCCCTACGAGGGCACCCAGACCATGAGAATCAAGGTGGTCGAGGGCGGCCCTCTCCCCTTCGCCTTC
GACATCCTGGCTACTAGCTTCCTCTACGGCAGCAAGACCTTCATCAACCACACCCAGGGCATCCCCGACT
TCTTCAAGCAGTCCTTCCCTGAGGGCTTCACATGGGAGAGAGTCACCACATACGAAGACGGGGGCGTGCT
GACCGCTACCCAGGACACCAGCCTCCAGGACGGCTGCCTCATCTACAACGTCAAGATCAGAGGGGTGAAC
TTCACATCCAACGGCCCTGTGATGCAGAAGAAAACACTCGGCTGGGAGGCCTTCACCGAGACGCTGTACC
CCGCTGACGGCGGCCTGGAAGGCAGAAACGACATGGCCCTGAAGCTCGTGGGCGGGAGCCATCTGATCGC
AAACATCAAGACCACATATAGATCCAAGAAACCCGCTAAGAACCTCAAGATGCCTGGCGTCTACTATGTG
GACTACAGACTGGAAAGAATCAAGGAGGCCAACAACGAGACCTACGTCGAGCAGCACGAGGTGGCAGTGG
CCAGATACTGCGACCTCCCTAGCAAACTGGGGCACAAGCTTAATTAAGAATTCGTCGAGGGACCTAATAA
CTTCGTATAGCATACATTATACGAAGTTATACATGTTTAAGGGTTCCGGTTCCACTAGGTACAATTCGAT
ATCAAGCTTATCGATAATCAACCTCTGGATTACAAAATTTGTGAAAGATTGACTGGTATTCTTAACTATG
TTGCTCCTTTTACGCTATGTGGATACGCTGCTTTAATGCCTTTGTATCATGCTATTGCTTCCCGTATGGC
TTTCATTTTCTCCTCCTTGTATAAATCCTGGTTGCTGTCTCTTTATGAGGAGTTGTGGCCCGTTGTCAGG
CAACGTGGCGTGGTGTGCACTGTGTTTGCTGACGCAACCCCCACTGGTTGGGGCATTGCCACCACCTGTC
AGCTCCTTTCCGGGACTTTCGCTTTCCCCCTCCCTATTGCCACGGCGGAACTCATCGCCGCCTGCCTTGC
CCGCTGCTGGACAGGGGCTCGGCTGTTGGGCACTGACAATTCCGTGGTGTTGTCGGGGAAATCATCGTCC
TTTCCTTGGCTGCTCGCCTGTGTTGCCACCTGGATTCTGCGCGGGACGTCCTTCTGCTACGTCCCTTCGG
CCCTCAATCCAGCGGACCTTCCTTCCCGCGGCCTGCTGCCGGCTCTGCGGCCTCTTCCGCGTCTTCGCCT
TCGCCCTCAGACGAGTCGGATCTCCCTTTGGGCCGCCTCCCCGCATCGATACCGTCGACCTCGATCGAGA
CCTAGAAAAACATGGAGCAATCACAAGTAGCAATACAGCAGCTACCAATGCTGATTGTGCCTGGCTAGAA
GCACAAGAGGAGGAGGAGGTGGGTTTTCCAGTCACACCTCAGGTACCTTTAAGACCAATGACTTACAAGG
CAGCTGTAGATCTTAGCCACTTTTTAAAAGAAAAGGGGGGACTGGAAGGGCTAATTCACTCCCAACGAAG
ACAAGATATCCTTGATCTGTGGATCTACCACACACAAGGCTACTTCCCTGATTGGCAGAACTACACACCA
GGGCCAGGGATCAGATATCCACTGACCTTTGGATGGTGCTACAAGCTAGTACCAGTTGAGCAAGAGAAGG
TAGAAGAAGCCAATGAAGGAGAGAACACCCGCTTGTTACACCCTGTGAGCCTGCATGGGATGGATGACCC
GGAGAGAGAAGTATTAGAGTGGAGGTTTGACAGCCGCCTAGCATTTCATCACATGGCCCGAGAGCTGCAT
CCGGACTGTACTGGGTCTCTCTGGTTAGACCAGATCTGAGCCTGGGAGCTCTCTGGCTAACTAGGGAACC
CACTGCTTAAGCCTCAATAAAGCTTGCCTTGAGTGCTTCAAGTAGTGTGTGCCCGTCTGTTGTGTGACTC
TGGTAACTAGAGATCCCTCAGACCCTTTTAGTCAGTGTGGAAAATCTCTAGCAGCATGTGAGCAAAAGGC
CAGCAAAA
Features (pLannotate 1.2.2; 26 found; start..end, strand, type, name):
     37..625     -  rep_origin     ori: high-copy-number ColE1/pMB1/pBR322/pUC origin of replication
    796..1656    -  CDS            AmpR: β-lactamase; bla; confers resistance to ampicillin, carbenicillin, and related antibiotics
   1657..1761    -  promoter       AmpR promoter: bla
   1820..1872    -  misc_feature   bom (fragment): basis of mobility region from pBR322
   2027..2406    +  enhancer       CMV enhancer: human cytomegalovirus immediate early enhancer
   2407..2606    +  promoter       CMV promoter: human cytomegalovirus (CMV) immediate early promoter
   2624..2804    +  LTR            5' LTR (truncated): truncated 5' long terminal repeat (LTR) from HIV-1
   2851..2976    +  misc_feature   HIV-1 Ψ: packaging signal of human immunodeficiency virus type 1
   2960..3298    +  CDS            HIV-1 gag (fragment): gag protein from human immunodeficiency virus 1; gag
   3473..3706    +  misc_feature   RRE: The Rev response element (RRE) of HIV-1 allows for Rev-dependent mRNA export from the nucleus to the cytoplasm.
   4083..4183    +  CDS            Rev (fragment): human immunodeficiency virus 1 (HIV-1) Rev protein; rev; enhances nuclear export of unspliced and incompletely spliced viral mRNAs
   4233..4350    +  misc_feature   cPPT/CTS: central polypurine tract and central termination sequence of HIV-1
   4603..4636    +  protein_bind   loxP: Cre-mediated recombination occurs in the 8-bp core sequence (GCATACAT). Cre recombinase
   4723..4742    -  CDS            VN155(I152L) (fragment): improved N-terminal fragment of mVenus for use in bimolecular fluorescence complementation (BiFC) (Kodama and Hu, 2010)
   4761..4828    +  misc_RNA       tracrRNA (fragment): trans-activating CRISPR RNA for the Streptococcus pyogenes CRISPR/Cas9 system
   4839..5132    +  CDS            HBB (fragment): HBB_HUMAN - Experimental evidence at protein level: Swiss-Prot protein existence level 1. [Spinorphin]: functions as an endogenous inhibitor of enkephalin-degrading enzymes such as DPP3, and as a selective antagonist of the P2RX3 receptor which is involved in pain signaling, these properties implicate it as a regulator of pain and inflammation. From Homo sapiens (Human).
   5136..5179    +  polyA_signal   β-globin poly(A) (fragment): human β-globin polyadenylation signal
   5264..6435    +  promoter       EF-1α promoter: strong constitutive promoter for human elongation factor EF-1α
   6447..7043    +  CDS            PuroR: puromycin N-acetyltransferase; pac from Streptomyces alboniger; confers resistance to puromycin
   7119..7817    +  CDS            TagBFP: monomeric blue fluorescent protein mammalian codon-optimized
   7837..7870    +  protein_bind   loxP: Cre-mediated recombination occurs in the 8-bp core sequence (GCATACAT). Cre recombinase
   7903..7926    +  misc_feature   MCS (fragment): pBluescript multiple cloning site
   7926..8514    +  misc_feature   WPRE: woodchuck hepatitis virus posttranscriptional regulatory element
   8515..8534    +  misc_feature   MCS (fragment): pBluescript multiple cloning site
   8536..9036    +  CDS            nef (fragment): NEF_HV1LA - Experimental evidence at protein level: Swiss-Prot protein existence level 1. Extracellular Nef protein targets CD4(+) T-lymphocytes for apoptosis by interacting with CXCR4 surface receptors. From Human immunodeficiency virus type 1 group M subtype B (isolate Lai) (HIV-1).
   9043..9223    +  LTR            5' LTR (truncated): truncated 5' long terminal repeat (LTR) from HIV-1
