[The description below was written by a language model from this plasmid's Addgene catalogue record and pLannotate feature annotations shown in this document.]
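Description:
pAX198 is a lentiviral CRISPR guide-expression plasmid of roughly 9.2–9.3 kb, built on the pU6-sgRNA EF1Alpha-puro-T2A-BFP backbone and deposited as a custom vector for sgRNA library construction. It is propagated in E. coli through a high-copy ColE1/pUC-type origin with ampicillin selection (β-lactamase under its own promoter). The viral portion has a typical third-generation layout: a CMV enhancer/promoter drives transcription of the genomic RNA from a truncated HIV-1 5' LTR, followed by the Ψ packaging signal with a partial gag sequence, the Rev response element for Rev-dependent nuclear export, the cPPT/CTS, a WPRE to enhance transcript expression, and a truncated 3' LTR. Annotated Rev and nef fragments are residual HIV-1 sequence rather than expressed genes.

The payload begins with a guide cassette that the record assigns to a mouse U6 promoter (not picked up by the automated annotation), carrying the placeholder guide sgGFP-NT2; a short hit to a Venus fragment most likely reflects this GFP-derived spacer. It is followed by an S. pyogenes Cas9 sgRNA scaffold, annotated as a tracrRNA fragment. Immediately downstream sits the defining modification, a human HBB target region made up of the second and third exons without the intron plus part of the 3' UTR, annotated as HBB coding sequence and a β-globin poly(A) fragment. Placing a fixed target site beside the guide would allow editing outcomes at that site to be read together with the guide's identity, consistent with the associated study of DNA double-strand break repair, although the record does not spell this out. An EF-1α promoter then drives puromycin resistance linked by T2A to TagBFP, for selecting and tracking transduced mammalian cells. Two same-orientation loxP sites flank the region from the guide cassette through the BFP marker, which would allow Cre-mediated excision.
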