Addgene plasmid #173042: pAX198
Purpose: Custom vector for sgRNA library construction
Depositing lab: Brittany Adamson. Depositing organization: Princeton University. Publication: Mapping the genetic landscape of DNA double-strand break repair. Hussmann JA, Ling J, Ravisankar P, Yan J, Cirincione A, Xu A, Simpson D, Yang D, Bothmer A, Cotta-Ramusino C, Weissman JS, Adamson B. Cell. 2021 Oct 28;184(22):5653-5669.e25. doi: 10.1016/j.cell.2021.10.002. Epub 2021 Oct 20. PubMed 34672952.
Backbone
  Vector backbone: pU6-sgRNA EF1Alpha-puro-T2A-BFP
  Total vector size (bp): 9259
  Modifications to backbone: Insert HBB target region
  Vector type: Mammalian Expression, Lentiviral, CRISPR
  Selectable markers: Puromycin
Growth in bacteria
  Bacterial resistance: Ampicillin, 100 μg/mL
  Growth temperature: 37°C
  Growth strain: NEB Stable
  Copy number: Unknown
Gene/Insert
  Gene/Insert name: HBB Gene - Second and third exons of ENST00000647020.1 (no intron) and part of the 3' UTR
  gRNA/shRNA sequence: sgGFP-NT2
  Species: H. sapiens (human)
  Entrez Gene: HBB (a.k.a. CD113t-C, ECYT6, beta-globin)
  Promoter: mouse U6
  Cloning method: Gibson Cloning
  Sequencing primers: 5′ cagcacaaaaggaaactcacc; 3′ CACCGGTTCAATTGCCGAC
Terms and licenses: Academic/Nonprofit Terms; Industry Terms: Not Available to Industry
How to cite: pAX198 was a gift from Brittany Adamson (Addgene plasmid # 173042 ; http://n2t.net/addgene:173042 ; RRID:Addgene_173042)
